Addgene plasmid #158485: pZA7
Purpose: Entry clone for Golden Gate assembly. Golden gate compatible N. benthamiana ZAR1 L17E with STOP codon
Depositing lab: Sophien Kamoun. Depositing organization: Sainsbury Laboratory, Norwich. Publication: A vector system for fast-forward studies of the HOPZ-ACTIVATED RESISTANCE1 (ZAR1) resistosome in the model plant Nicotiana benthamiana. Harant A, Pai H, Sakai T, Kamoun S, Adachi H. Plant Physiol. 2022 Jan 20;188(1):70-80. doi: 10.1093/plphys/kiab471. PubMed 34633454.
Backbone
  Vector backbone: pCR8/GW/D-TOPO
  Backbone manufacturer: https://www.thermofisher.com/order/catalog/product/K250020#/K250026
  Vector type: Golden Gate Entry Vector
Growth in bacteria
  Bacterial resistance: Spectinomycin, 50 μg/mL
  Growth temperature: 37°C
  Growth strain: DH5alpha
  Copy number: High Copy
Gene/Insert
  Gene/Insert name: ZAR1
  Species: N. benthamiana
  Mutation: L17E, STOP codon
  Cloning method: Gateway Cloning
Terms and licenses: Academic/Nonprofit Terms; Industry Terms: Not Available to Industry
How to cite: pZA7 was a gift from Sophien Kamoun (Addgene plasmid # 158485 ; http://n2t.net/addgene:158485 ; RRID:Addgene_158485)
