[The description below was written by a language model from this plasmid's Addgene catalogue record and pLannotate feature annotations shown in this document.]
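Description:
pZA7 is a Golden Gate entry clone built on the pCR8/GW/D-TOPO backbone, carrying the Nicotiana benthamiana ZAR1 coding sequence with an L17E substitution and a native STOP codon. It is a small (about 5.4 kb) bacterial cloning plasmid rather than an expression vector. It replicates in E. coli from a high-copy ColE1/pUC-type origin and is selected with spectinomycin through the aadA (SmR) aminoglycoside adenylyltransferase gene. That gene appears to be driven by a class 1 integron Pc promoter fragment lying upstream of it. Short lacI, lacZα and gentamicin-resistance fragments are annotated, and these are probably backbone remnants with no function here.

The roughly 2.5 kb insert sits between attL1 and attL2 Gateway recombination sites. The annotation tool labelled it by homology to the Arabidopsis ZAR1 protein (RPP13L4), although the catalogue gives the species as N. benthamiana. The insert is annotated on the reverse strand relative to the feature table coordinates. rrnB T1 and T2 terminators lie upstream of attL1, where they insulate the cloning site from read-through transcription, and a T7 promoter flanks attL2. The record describes the insert as Golden Gate compatible, but the type IIS sites and overhangs are not annotated. No plant promoter or terminator is present, so these would be supplied during assembly into a destination vector. Because the STOP codon is retained, this module suits untagged or N-terminally fused expression rather than C-terminal fusions.

ZAR1 is an NLR immune receptor that forms the resistosome. The associated publication describes the plasmid as part of a vector toolkit for studying the ZAR1 resistosome in N. benthamiana, with this clone providing the L17E variant. The record does not state the functional consequence of that mutation.
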