Features (pLannotate 1.2.2; 12 found; start..end, strand, type, name):
    121..213     +  CDS            lacI (fragment): lac repressor; lacI; The lac repressor binds to the lac operator to inhibit transcription in E. coli. This inhibition can be relieved by adding lactose or isopropyl-β-D-thiogalactopyranoside (IPTG).
    268..295     -  terminator     rrnB T2 terminator: transcription terminator T2 from the E. coli rrnB gene
    427..470     +  terminator     rrnB T1 terminator: Escherichia coli rrnB; transcription terminator T1 from the E. coli rrnB gene
    517..553     -  CDS            lacZα (fragment): LacZα fragment of β-galactosidase; lacZ fragment
    569..668     +  protein_bind   attL1: mutant version of attL; recombination site for the Gateway® LR reaction LR Clonase™
    715..3234    -  CDS            RPP13L4: R13L4_ARATH - Also known as ZAR1 From Arabidopsis thaliana (Mouse-ear cress).
   3259..3358    -  protein_bind   attL2: mutant version of attL; recombination site for the Gateway® LR reaction LR Clonase™
   3376..3394    -  promoter       T7 promoter: promoter for bacteriophage T7 RNA polymerase
   3584..3607    +  promoter       Pc promoter (fragment): intI1 (promoter lies within the coding sequence); class 1 integron promoter
   3783..3839    +  CDS            GmR (fragment): gentamycin acetyltransferase; aacC1; confers resistance to gentamycin
   3846..4637    +  CDS            SmR: aminoglycoside adenylyltransferase (Murphy, 1985); aadA; confers resistance to spectinomycin and streptomycin
   4730..5318    +  rep_origin     ori: high-copy-number ColE1/pMB1/pBR322/pUC origin of replication
>Addgene plasmid #158485 | pZA7 | addgene full sequence | sequence record 310754 | Addgene NGS Result
CTTTCCTGCGTTATCCCCTGATTCTGTGGATAACCGTATTACCGCCTTTGAGTGAGCTGATACCGCTCGC
CGCAGCCGAACGACCGAGCGCAGCGAGTCAGTGAGCGAGGAAGCGGAAGAGCGCCCAATACGCAAACCGC
CTCTCCCCGCGCGTTGGCCGATTCATTAATGCAGCTGGCACGACAGGTTTCCCGACTGGAAAGCGGGCAG
TGAGCGCAACGCAATTAATACGCGTACCGCTAGCCAGGAAGAGTTTGTAGAAACGCAAAAAGGCCATCCG
TCAGGATGGCCTTCTGCTTAGTTTGATGCCTGGCAGTTTATGGCGGGCGTCCTGCCCGCCACCCTCCGGG
CCGTTGCTTCACAACGTTCAAATCCGCTCCCGGCGGATTTGTCCTACTCAGGAGAGCGTTCACCGACAAA
CAACAGATAAAACGAAAGGCCCAGTCTTCCGACTGAGCCTTTCGTTTTATTTGATGCCTGGCAGTTCCCT
ACTCTCGCGTTAACGCTAGCATGGATGTTTTCCCAGTCACGACGTTGTAAAACGACGGCCAGTCTTAAGC
TCGGGCCCCAAATAATGATTTTATTTTGACTGATAGTGACCTGTTCGTTGCAACAAATTGATGAGCAATG
CTTTTTTATAATGCCAACTTTGTACAAAAAAGCAGGCTCCGAATTCGCCCTTAATGGTCTCTAAGCTTAG
TTCCTATGTTCTTCCTTCTTCCATAGACCCCCTCTAAACCCTGCATCTTCAATTGGAAATGACTCCAACT
CAGGGCACCAGCTAACCTTGAGTATTCTTAACGAAGGCATGACTTGATGCATTGCTGACCATTCCAATCT
CAAATCCGATAAAGATTCCAACATTAAGCCCTCAATTTTCCAAGCAGTACTACCATCACCCCAGAAGTTC
TCGTGCATTTGTGTAATATCACCAGAGATGATTGATAAATATCGCAACATGGGGGAGAGATTGGGGTTAA
GCCATTCAGGACTTGTCTTACTTGGATAAAATTTGAGAATCAGCTCGTGGAGTTGTCGTGGAGGATAAAG
TCTACCAAGTTTTGTCGCAAGTCCATTATCTTGACTGCCAAAGCAACTTATTGTTAAAAATTGAAGTTCT
TGGAGATCTACCAGTGCGTTCCCCTCATCGTCTCCAATCTCCTCATTTTCGGTTAGTCTTAAACTGAGAG
TTCTGAGTCGAGTCAGGCTTCTGAGCTCAGCAATACGACAACCTCCTGGTTGGCTTAATTTTGCAGGCTT
AAACCCAAGCAATACTTGAAGATTGGAAAGCCTACTTAATCCTTTTGGAAGGTACTCAAGGGAACCACAG
TTGTTCACATCCAAAACAGCAAGTTCCTCAAATGTCAGAACGCAAGAGGGGAGCATTTTCATATTTTGGC
AATAGCTGAAATCCAAAATCTGTAATTTTTCAAGCTTGGATATGGAAGCTGGAACTCCAATCATTGGATG
TGTATTGCTTAAACTGAGATAAGTGAGCTGCTTAGCAGATCCAATTCCTTCCAACAAACTTGAAAGAGGC
ACATCGAAAATTGATTTTGACAGATCCAATACTTGGAGGTGTCGACTCTTGCACAGCTTCTTGGCAATGT
CGGAATGGATTTTGTTAACTTCACCACTCTTGGTGGTTGTTAGCAGTGCTCGTAATTTTTGATTGCTCAA
TAGTTGCTTCCAATTCATCTCACTCTTAATACCCAAATGCCGACAAGTTGCATCAGCTGGGGTGAAAAAT
GCATCATCCTCGGCTAATTTGATCACCAAGTCACGAACCATGTCATGCATTTTGCATGTGTGGATCACAC
CATTGTAAGCCTTATCAACAACTTCTATCAAACACCGATTGGATAGTTGTGAGAAACAATCTTCTCCCAC
TTCAGTCGATAACCTACCACTTCTCAGAGGTATGAAACCTTCTCCAATCCACCAACGGATCAGTTGGTCT
TTTGGTATGACACAATCCTCAGGAAAGAGTGAAAAACAGAGGAAACAGGATTTCAAGTAAGGAGGGAGTT
CATCATAGCTCAACTGTAGTGAGGCCATCACTGAGTCATCATTTTCTTTCAATTCATCACGGAAATGATT
TGAAATACGCCTCCATTCGTGATAGTAAGATGGCTTGCAAAGCATCACTCCTCCTACTGCTTTGATTGCT
AAAGGAAGTCCCTTGCATTTTTCCACAATCTCCTTTCCCACGTCCTCCAACTCGGGGAAATGGCATTCAC
CTGCACTTCCTGCAAATGCAATCTTCCGGAATAGTAACCAACTGTAGTGCTCATTGAGGAATTTTGGCCA
ATGTATTCTTGCTTCTGTAACTCCCATCTTGCGAGCGACTAGCTCATTTCTCGTTGTTACAATAACAGTG
CTCCCATTTCCTTTGGGCAGTCCAGTATAGATTTTTTGCCACCAGGCATTGTCCCAGCTCCAAACATCAT
CCATAACAATCAAAAACCTCTTTCCCAAAAGGTACTGGTTTATTTTTCTTAACAGTTCACACTGGTCATC
ACCAACACATGCATCTCCTAAACTCCTCAATATGCTTCTCATGACTTGTTCCTCAGTAAATGTTTGAGAA
ACAGACACCCAAATCCTCCTCTCCAAGTGATCCTCCACCCTTTTGTCATTGAAAACTTTCTGAGCAAGAG
TGGTTTTACCAAGTCCTCCCATACCCACAAATGCAATGGTAAGTAAACCATCTCTTGCTTCAAATAGCCA
ATCCTTTATCTTCTCAGTGTCACCTTCCAAACCAACTACCTGAGTGTGGTCATAAAGGGAAGAAGTCCAT
CTTGACATTAGATTATTGTGTGCCTCCATACTTCCTTCTTCGAGAAGTGGTACTCCAAGATATGTTGAAA
TGTTTTGCTTTATCTCCGAGATTCTGTCATTGATTTTAGCAAGGCACTTCCCAGTTTGATGGCGAAGAGA
GAGCCTTTTAGGATGGAAGCATGTAGTAGCCCGATCGCTATCTGCAGATTGATTCTGGCAGTCCTCAAGT
ATCTCTTCAGCTTCAAAGATTAAGTCTCGCAAACAGGACATGACTCCTTTAAGGGTGTTGTTTTTCCTCT
TGAGCCTCTCTGCATCTTTGAGAAAGCTTTGCATGAATAGCAGCTCGTTCTTCAGTTTTTCAAACTGCTG
TCTGTATTTAGTAAGAAACCTACTCTCCTCTGTTTCAACATGCAGAAGTTTCTCCAAGAATACAGTGACC
ACCGCATCCACCATTAGAGACCATTAAGGGCGAATTCGACCCAGCTTTCTTGTACAAAGTTGGCATTATA
AAAAATAATTGCTCATCAATTTGTTGCAACGAACAGGTCACTATCAGTCAAAATAAAATCATTATTTGCC
ATCCAGCTGATATCCCCTATAGTGAGTCGTATTACATGGTCATAGCTGTTTCCTGGCAGCTCTGGCCCGT
GTCTCAAAATCTCTGATGTTACATTGCACAAGATAAAAATATATCATCATGCCTCCTCTAGACCAGCCAG
GACAGAAATGCCTCGACTTCGCTGCTACCCAAGGTTGCCGGGTGACGCACACCGTGGAAACGGATGAAGG
CACGAACCCAGTGGACATAAGCCTGTTCGGTTCGTAAGCTGTAATGCAAGTAGCGTATGCGCTCACGCAA
CTGGTCCAGAACCTTGACCGAACGCAGCGGTGGTAACGGCGCAGTGGCGGTTTTCATGGCTTGTTATGAC
TGTTTTTTTGGGGTACAGTCTATGCCTCGGGCATCCAAGCAGCAAGCGCGTTACGCCGTGGGTCGATGTT
TGATGTTATGGAGCAGCAACGATGTTACGCAGCAGGGCAGTCGCCCTAAAACAAAGTTAAACATTATGAG
GGAAGCGGTGATCGCCGAAGTATCGACTCAACTATCAGAGGTAGTTGGCGTCATCGAGCGCCATCTCGAA
CCGACGTTGCTGGCCGTACATTTGTACGGCTCCGCAGTGGATGGCGGCCTGAAGCCACACAGTGATATTG
ATTTGCTGGTTACGGTGACCGTAAGGCTTGATGAAACAACGCGGCGAGCTTTGATCAACGACCTTTTGGA
AACTTCGGCTTCCCCTGGAGAGAGCGAGATTCTCCGCGCTGTAGAAGTCACCATTGTTGTGCACGACGAC
ATCATTCCGTGGCGTTATCCAGCTAAGCGCGAACTGCAATTTGGAGAATGGCAGCGCAATGACATTCTTG
CAGGTATCTTCGAGCCAGCCACGATCGACATTGATCTGGCTATCTTGCTGACAAAAGCAAGAGAACATAG
CGTTGCCTTGGTAGGTCCAGCGGCGGAGGAACTCTTTGATCCGGTTCCTGAACAGGATCTATTTGAGGCG
CTAAATGAAACCTTAACGCTATGGAACTCGCCGCCCGACTGGGCTGGCGATGAGCGAAATGTAGTGCTTA
CGTTGTCCCGCATTTGGTACAGCGCAGTAACCGGCAAAATCGCGCCGAAGGATGTCGCTGCCGACTGGGC
AATGGAGCGCCTGCCGGCCCAGTATCAGCCCGTCATACTTGAAGCTAGACAGGCTTATCTTGGACAAGAA
GAAGATCGCTTGGCCTCGCGCGCAGATCAGTTGGAAGAATTTGTCCACTACGTGAAAGGCGAGATCACCA
AGGTAGTCGGCAAATAACCCTCGAGCCACCCATGACCAAAATCCCTTAACGTGAGTTACGCGTCGTTCCA
CTGAGCGTCAGACCCCGTAGAAAAGATCAAAGGATCTTCTTGAGATCCTTTTTTTCTGCGCGTAATCTGC
TGCTTGCAAACAAAAAAACCACCGCTACCAGCGGTGGTTTGTTTGCCGGATCAAGAGCTACCAACTCTTT
TTCCGAAGGTAACTGGCTTCAGCAGAGCGCAGATACCAAATACTGTTCTTCTAGTGTAGCCGTAGTTAGG
CCACCACTTCAAGAACTCTGTAGCACCGCCTACATACCTCGCTCTGCTAATCCTGTTACCAGTGGCTGCT
GCCAGTGGCGATAAGTCGTGTCTTACCGGGTTGGACTCAAGACGATAGTTACCGGATAAGGCGCAGCGGT
CGGGCTGAACGGGGGGTTCGTGCACACAGCCCAGCTTGGAGCGAACGACCTACACCGAACTGAGATACCT
ACAGCGTGAGCTATGAGAAAGCGCCACGCTTCCCGAAGGGAGAAAGGCGGACAGGTATCCGGTAAGCGGC
AGGGTCGGAACAGGAGAGCGCACGAGGGAGCTTCCAGGGGGAAACGCCTGGTATCTTTATAGTCCTGTCG
GGTTTCGCCACCTCTGACTTGAGCGTCGATTTTTGTGATGCTCGTCAGGGGGGCGGAGCCTATGGAAAAA
CGCCAGCAACGCGGCCTTTTTACGGTTCCTGGCCTTTTGCTGGCCTTTTGCTCACATGTT
